Addgene plasmid #65563: th-P2A-Gal4 donor
Purpose: Intron targeting-mediated Gal4 knockin at the zebrafish th locus.
Depositing lab: Jiu-lin Du. Depositing organization: CAS Center for Excellence in Brain Science and Intelligence Technology. Publication: Intron targeting-mediated and endogenous gene integrity-maintaining knockin in zebrafish using the CRISPR/Cas9 system. Li J, Zhang BB, Ren YG, Gu SY, Xiang YH, Huang C, Du JL. Cell Res. 2015 Apr 7. doi: 10.1038/cr.2015.43. PubMed 25849248.
Backbone
  Vector backbone: PMD-19-T
  Backbone manufacturer: Clontech
  Backbone size w/o insert (bp): 2692
  Total vector size (bp): 5429
  Vector type: zebrafish injection
Growth in bacteria
  Bacterial resistance: Ampicillin, 100 μg/mL
  Growth temperature: 37°C
  Growth strain: DH5alpha
  Copy number: Unknown
Gene/Insert
  Gene/Insert name: th-P2A-Gal4 (alt name: th (left arm)-P2A-Gal4-th (right arm))
  Species: D. rerio (zebrafish)
  Entrez Gene: th
  Promoter: none
  Cloning method: TOPO Cloning
  Sequencing primers: 5′ M13pUC-fwd; 3′ M13 Reverse
Terms and licenses: Academic/Nonprofit Terms; Industry Terms: Not Available to Industry
How to cite: th-P2A-Gal4 donor was a gift from Jiu-lin Du (Addgene plasmid # 65563 ; http://n2t.net/addgene:65563 ; RRID:Addgene_65563)
