[The description below was written by a language model from this plasmid's Addgene catalogue record and the feature table of its GenBank file.]
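Description:
th-P2A-Gal4 donor is a promoterless knock-in donor plasmid built in the small pMD-19-T cloning backbone and intended for injection into zebrafish embryos as part of a CRISPR/Cas9 intron-targeting strategy at the tyrosine hydroxylase (th) locus. In bacteria it is carried by a high-copy ColE1/pUC-type origin and selected with ampicillin through the bla gene and its own promoter. The insert sits in the lacZ multiple-cloning region, flanked by the standard M13 forward and reverse priming sites, with the lac promoter, lac operator and CAP binding site remaining as backbone remnants that play no role in the fish.

The payload is described as a th left arm, a P2A-Gal4 cassette and a th right arm, all of zebrafish origin apart from the cassette. The feature table annotates only the P2A peptide coding sequence followed directly by the yeast GAL4 DNA-binding domain. The th arms and whatever lies downstream of the DNA-binding domain (such as an activation domain or polyadenylation signal) are not annotated, so their exact composition cannot be stated from the record. Because the insert has no promoter, Gal4 expression depends on integration into the endogenous gene. After integration, the P2A ribosomal-skipping sequence should allow Gal4 to be translated from the th transcript as a polypeptide separate from the th product. According to the associated publication title, the approach is meant to keep the endogenous gene intact. The result would be a Gal4 driver under native th regulation, usable with UAS-linked reporters or effectors. The catalogue lists a total size of 5429 bp, whereas the held sequence record is 5363 bp, a small unexplained discrepancy.
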