LOCUS       Exported 5363 bp ds-DNA circular SYN 12-MAY-2021
DEFINITION  Intron targeting-mediated Gal4 knockin at the zebrafish th locus. .
ACCESSION   .
VERSION     .
KEYWORDS    th-P2A-Gal4 donor
SOURCE      synthetic DNA construct
  ORGANISM  synthetic DNA construct
REFERENCE   1 (bases 1 to 5363)
  AUTHORS   Li J, Zhang BB, Ren YG, Gu SY, Xiang YH, Huang C, Du JL
  TITLE     Intron targeting-mediated and endogenous gene integrity-maintaining
            knockin in zebrafish using the CRISPR/Cas9 system.
  JOURNAL   Cell Res. 2015 Apr 7. doi: 10.1038/cr.2015.43.
  PUBMED    25849248
REFERENCE   2 (bases 1 to 5363)
  AUTHORS   .
  TITLE     Direct Submission
  JOURNAL   Exported May 12, 2021 from SnapGene Server 1.1.58
            http://www.snapgene.com
FEATURES             Location/Qualifiers
     source          1..5363
                     /organism="synthetic DNA construct"
                     /mol_type="other DNA"
     primer_bind     complement(29..51)
                     /label=pGEX 3'
                     /note="pGEX vectors, reverse primer"
     primer_bind     151..170
                     /label=pRS-marker
                     /note="pRS vectors, use to sequence yeast selectable
                     marker"
     primer_bind     364..386
                     /label=M13/pUC Forward
                     /note="In lacZ gene"
     primer_bind     378..395
                     /label=M13 Forward
                     /note="In lacZ gene. Also called M13-F20 or M13 (-21)
                     Forward"
     primer_bind     379..395
                     /label=M13 fwd
                     /note="common sequencing primer, one of multiple similar
                     variants"
     CDS             1721..1777
                     /codon_start=1
                     /product="2A peptide from porcine teschovirus-1
                     polyprotein"
                     /label=P2A
                     /note="Eukaryotic ribosomes fail to insert a peptide bond
                     between the Gly and Pro residues, yielding separate
                     polypeptides."
                     /translation="ATNFSLLKQAGDVEENPGP"
     CDS             1778..2218
                     /codon_start=1
                     /gene="Saccharomyces cerevisiae GAL4 (truncated)"
                     /product="DNA binding domain of the GAL4 transcriptional
                     activator"
                     /label=GAL4 DNA binding domain
                     /translation="MKLLSSIEQACDICRLKKLKCSKEKPKCAKCLKNNWECRYSPKTK
                     RSPLTRAHLTEVESRLERLEQLFLLIFPREDLDMILKMDSLQDIKALLTGLFVQDNVNK
                     DAVTDRLASVETDMPLTLRQHRISATSSSEESSNKGQRQLTVS"
     primer_bind     complement(3142..3158)
                     /label=M13 rev
                     /note="common sequencing primer, one of multiple similar
                     variants"
     primer_bind     complement(3142..3158)
                     /label=M13 Reverse
                     /note="In lacZ gene. Also called M13-rev"
     primer_bind     complement(3155..3177)
                     /label=M13/pUC Reverse
                     /note="In lacZ gene"
     protein_bind    3166..3182
                     /label=lac operator
                     /bound_moiety="lac repressor encoded by lacI"
                     /note="The lac repressor binds to the lac operator to
                     inhibit transcription in E. coli. This inhibition can be
                     relieved by adding lactose or
                     isopropyl-beta-D-thiogalactopyranoside (IPTG)."
     promoter        complement(3190..3220)
                     /label=lac promoter
                     /note="promoter for the E. coli lac operon"
     protein_bind    3235..3256
                     /label=CAP binding site
                     /bound_moiety="E. coli catabolite activator protein"
                     /note="CAP binding activates transcription in the presence
                     of cAMP."
     primer_bind     complement(3373..3390)
                     /label=L4440
                     /note="L4440 vector, forward primer"
     rep_origin      complement(3544..4132)
                     /direction=LEFT
                     /label=ori
                     /note="high-copy-number ColE1/pMB1/pBR322/pUC origin of
                     replication"
     primer_bind     complement(3624..3643)
                     /label=pBR322ori-F
                     /note="pBR322 origin, forward primer"
     CDS             complement(4303..5163)
                     /codon_start=1
                     /gene="bla"
                     /product="beta-lactamase"
                     /label=AmpR
                     /note="confers resistance to ampicillin, carbenicillin, and
                     related antibiotics"
                     /translation="MSIQHFRVALIPFFAAFCLPVFAHPETLVKVKDAEDQLGARVGYI
                     ELDLNSGKILESFRPEERFPMMSTFKVLLCGAVLSRIDAGQEQLGRRIHYSQNDLVEYS
                     PVTEKHLTDGMTVRELCSAAITMSDNTAANLLLTTIGGPKELTAFLHNMGDHVTRLDRW
                     EPELNEAIPNDERDTTMPVAMATTLRKLLTGELLTLASRQQLIDWMEADKVAGPLLRSA
                     LPAGWFIADKSGAGERGSRGIIAALGPDGKPSRIVVIYTTGSQATMDERNRQIAEIGAS
                     LIKHW"
     primer_bind     4926..4945
                     /label=Amp-R
                     /note="Ampicillin resistance gene, reverse primer"
     promoter        complement(5164..5268)
                     /gene="bla"
                     /label=AmpR promoter
     primer_bind     5336..5354
                     /label=pBRforEco
                     /note="pBR322 vectors, upsteam of EcoRI site, forward
                     primer"
ORIGIN
        1 tcgcgcgttt cggtgatgac ggtgaaaacc tctgacacat gcagctcccg gagacggtca
       61 cagcttgtct gtaagcggat gccgggagca gacaagcccg tcagggcgcg tcagcgggtg
      121 ttggcgggtg tcggggctgg cttaactatg cggcatcaga gcagattgta ctgagagtgc
      181 accatatgcg gtgtgaaata ccgcacagat gcgtaaggag aaaataccgc atcaggcgcc
      241 attcgccatt caggctgcgc aactgttggg aagggcgatc ggtgcgggcc tcttcgctat
      301 tacgccagct ggcgaaaggg ggatgtgctg caaggcgatt aagttgggta acgccagggt
      361 tttcccagtc acgacgttgt aaaacgacgg ccagtgaatt cgagctcggt accgcgatta
      421 catggcgtag tacgctattt atattctcct ggatattgta taagtgtggt ggtgcttgct
      481 tctgattttt atataatcca ttaacatatt tatacacata gctaggcctg tttataaact
      541 tttatgttca aaaaagcttg tacacatgga tgtattaaaa gaacttttat tacctgctgc
      601 cttttcttcc gtttacacag tttttttttt actttctccc ctttatgagt gtaacaaccc
      661 ctgggtagtc taggggagtg gggttgcaca cttgaccgaa gattttgttc aaataaacgc
      721 tcaaagaaaa ttgtactcaa agtaatgacc acatacaaga attgctgtgc aaataaagtg
      781 atttattaca ggtggtgata agtgaagcag tgagtgagct atttacaata tttacaattc
      841 acaaccaaaa caaaacataa attagaaaga ctggctatgg gtggcgctaa agcaaagaaa
      901 caatcaaaac caaacagtct tactaatatc aaatccctgc taatctagtc taataaacaa
      961 taatgtgaaa aataaatctt gattgtccaa gatgtcttac ctaaactacc taaaaacgtt
     1021 tggaagtcta taaaagttgt tcagcatttc ttattttgat caatttaaac aattataaag
     1081 aacacaaaac ataaacattt tgatgttatg atagcaattc caatgtagaa gaatcacttt
     1141 ctgccctcca tacacaaata aattcagatg gaggctccat ctgaattttg tgcgtcaaca
     1201 atgacgtcat gtgaaaacaa cctattgcat gcatttggaa atgtacaata acattgcaac
     1261 aaccaacaca acaacaacca caattataat aataatatca gcgataataa caataataaa
     1321 aaatatagat tttattctta ttaaaaatag ttttaaaatc acaaagcaaa aagatgcgat
     1381 aatgagataa aactttctga agttttcaca gtatgtcaac tatcattttt ttgaactagc
     1441 ttttaaaaaa atgcaattaa ctttttttaa agacatatcc cttaaaacag catgaattga
     1501 ctaatcacat ttttatttct taaatgtttt ttatttgtta attattattt acagaacata
     1561 tgtgacccgc atcaagcgac cgttttctgt gcggttcgat ccgtacacgg acagcataga
     1621 agtgctggac aacccactga agatccagaa aggcctggag accataaaag atgaactgaa
     1681 gattctcaca gatgccctga atgtgttggc tggatccgga gctactaatt tctccttgct
     1741 taagcaagct ggtgatgttg aagaaaatcc tggtcctatg aagctactgt cttctatcga
     1801 acaagcatgc gatatttgcc gacttaaaaa gctcaagtgc tccaaagaaa aaccgaagtg
     1861 cgccaagtgt ctgaagaaca actgggagtg tcgctactct cccaaaacca aaaggtctcc
     1921 gctgactagg gcacatctga cagaagtgga atcaaggcta gaaagactgg aacagctatt
     1981 tctactgatt tttcctcgag aagaccttga catgattttg aaaatggatt ctttacagga
     2041 tataaaagca ttgttaacag gattatttgt acaagataat gtgaataaag atgccgtcac
     2101 agatagattg gcttcagtgg agactgatat gcctctaaca ttgagacagc atagaataag
     2161 tgcgacatca tcatcggaag agagtagtaa caaaggtcaa agacagttga ctgtatcgtc
     2221 gagatcgacc ccgggaattc agatctctcg agccgccccc ccgaccgatg tcagcctggg
     2281 ggacgagctc cacttagacg gcgaggacgt ggcgatggcg catgccgacg cgctagacga
     2341 tttcgatctg gacatgttgg gggacgggga ttccccgggt ccgggattta ccccccacga
     2401 ctccgccccc tacggcgctc tggatatgac cggttaattc tgcttaatca ttcctctatg
     2461 cttcatgtgt gacggtctca ttgttatgct gtgcttctat gtctactgta catctgctgc
     2521 tatagacatt gttgcttcta aaatactgaa tgaaaaactt taaaccttca gcgttaaata
     2581 atgtatccaa aaatgaaagt tcaccactca aactcacatt acagtagaat atgataatag
     2641 agatagagaa agagagagac agagagagac ttttatttct gaatgaactt tttttatttt
     2701 tttttttaag tcatatatga tcaaaattta aaatgataac attttccgct ataattttca
     2761 ttttggggta aattataact cgtctaaaca gaaatttctg atatgacatt taattaattt
     2821 atgtacagga tttatttata tttcagatag acgtaccctc attattaaag ctttttaagt
     2881 caaaaggtat atatgaaata ttaccagagg tcatattcac aatacatatt aagcctaaaa
     2941 gcagatccta agtttacaat atatatactc caacatacaa ataaacatac aaaatctgtc
     3001 actgaggtgg tactttttca aaaaatacat ttttgtaaaa taaagatgga cattagaatc
     3061 tttagggtac acttttgtac cttaaaggta ctaggaggtt cccatgtcga cctgcaggca
     3121 tgcaagcttg gcgtaatcat ggtcatagct gtttcctgtg tgaaattgtt atccgctcac
     3181 aattccacac aacatacgag ccggaagcat aaagtgtaaa gcctggggtg cctaatgagt
     3241 gagctaactc acattaattg cgttgcgctc actgcccgct ttccagtcgg gaaacctgtc
     3301 gtgccagctg cattaatgaa tcggccaacg cgcggggaga ggcggtttgc gtattgggcg
     3361 ctcttccgct tcctcgctca ctgactcgct gcgctcggtc gttcggctgc ggcgagcggt
     3421 atcagctcac tcaaaggcgg taatacggtt atccacagaa tcaggggata acgcaggaaa
     3481 gaacatgtga gcaaaaggcc agcaaaaggc caggaaccgt aaaaaggccg cgttgctggc
     3541 gtttttccat aggctccgcc cccctgacga gcatcacaaa aatcgacgct caagtcagag
     3601 gtggcgaaac ccgacaggac tataaagata ccaggcgttt ccccctggaa gctccctcgt
     3661 gcgctctcct gttccgaccc tgccgcttac cggatacctg tccgcctttc tcccttcggg
     3721 aagcgtggcg ctttctcata gctcacgctg taggtatctc agttcggtgt aggtcgttcg
     3781 ctccaagctg ggctgtgtgc acgaaccccc cgttcagccc gaccgctgcg ccttatccgg
     3841 taactatcgt cttgagtcca acccggtaag acacgactta tcgccactgg cagcagccac
     3901 tggtaacagg attagcagag cgaggtatgt aggcggtgct acagagttct tgaagtggtg
     3961 gcctaactac ggctacacta gaagaacagt atttggtatc tgcgctctgc tgaagccagt
     4021 taccttcgga aaaagagttg gtagctcttg atccggcaaa caaaccaccg ctggtagcgg
     4081 tggttttttt gtttgcaagc agcagattac gcgcagaaaa aaaggatctc aagaagatcc
     4141 tttgatcttt tctacggggt ctgacgctca gtggaacgaa aactcacgtt aagggatttt
     4201 ggtcatgaga ttatcaaaaa ggatcttcac ctagatcctt ttaaattaaa aatgaagttt
     4261 taaatcaatc taaagtatat atgagtaaac ttggtctgac agttaccaat gcttaatcag
     4321 tgaggcacct atctcagcga tctgtctatt tcgttcatcc atagttgcct gactccccgt
     4381 cgtgtagata actacgatac gggagggctt accatctggc cccagtgctg caatgatacc
     4441 gcgagaccca cgctcaccgg ctccagattt atcagcaata aaccagccag ccggaagggc
     4501 cgagcgcaga agtggtcctg caactttatc cgcctccatc cagtctatta attgttgccg
     4561 ggaagctaga gtaagtagtt cgccagttaa tagtttgcgc aacgttgttg ccattgctac
     4621 aggcatcgtg gtgtcacgct cgtcgtttgg tatggcttca ttcagctccg gttcccaacg
     4681 atcaaggcga gttacatgat cccccatgtt gtgcaaaaaa gcggttagct ccttcggtcc
     4741 tccgatcgtt gtcagaagta agttggccgc agtgttatca ctcatggtta tggcagcact
     4801 gcataattct cttactgtca tgccatccgt aagatgcttt tctgtgactg gtgagtactc
     4861 aaccaagtca ttctgagaat agtgtatgcg gcgaccgagt tgctcttgcc cggcgtcaat
     4921 acgggataat accgcgccac atagcagaac tttaaaagtg ctcatcattg gaaaacgttc
     4981 ttcggggcga aaactctcaa ggatcttacc gctgttgaga tccagttcga tgtaacccac
     5041 tcgtgcaccc aactgatctt cagcatcttt tactttcacc agcgtttctg ggtgagcaaa
     5101 aacaggaagg caaaatgccg caaaaaaggg aataagggcg acacggaaat gttgaatact
     5161 catactcttc ctttttcaat attattgaag catttatcag ggttattgtc tcatgagcgg
     5221 atacatattt gaatgtattt agaaaaataa acaaataggg gttccgcgca catttccccg
     5281 aaaagtgcca cctgacgtct aagaaaccat tattatcatg acattaacct ataaaaatag
     5341 gcgtatcacg aggccctttc gtc
//
