>Addgene plasmid #65563 | th-P2A-Gal4 donor | addgene partial sequence | sequence record 114916 | GAL4Nterm-R  5'-tcagatgtgccctagtcagc-3'
GGGAGAGTAGCGACACTCCCAGTTGTTCTTCAGACACTTGGCGCACTTCGGTTTTTCTTTGGAGCACTTG
AGCTTTTTAAGTCGGCAAATATCGCATGCTTGTTCGATAGAAGACAGTAGCTTCATAGGACCAGGATTTT
CTTCAACATCACCAGCTTGCTTAAGCAAGGAGAAATTAGTAGCTCCGGATCCAGCCAACACATTCAGGGC
ATCTGTGAGAATCTTCAGTTCATCTTTTATGGTCTCCAGGCCTTTCTGGATCTTCAGTGGGTTGTCCAGC
ACTTCTATGCTGTCCGTGTACGGATCGAACCGCACAGAAAACGGTCGCTTGATGCGGGTCACATATGTTC
TGTAAATAATAATTAACAAATAAAAAACATTTAAGAAATAAAAATGTGATTAGTCAATTCATGCTGTTTT
AAGGGATATGTCTTTAAAAAAAGTTAATTGCATTTTTTTAAAAGCTAGTTCAAAAAAATGATAGTTGACA
TACTGTGAAAACTTCAGAAAGTTTTATCTCATTATCGCATCTTTTTGCTTTGTGATTTTAAAACTATTTT
TAATAAGAATAAAATCTATATTTTTTATTATTGTTATTATCGCTGATATTATTATTATAATTGTGGTTGT
TGTTGTGTTGGTTGTTGCAATGTTATTGTACATTTCCAAATGCATGCAATAGGTTGTTTTCACATGACGT
CATTGTTGACGCACAAAATTCAGATGGAGCCTCCATCTGAATTTATTTGTGTATGGAGGGCAGAAAGTGA
TTCTTCTACATTGGAATTGCTATCATAACATCAAAATGTTTATGTTTTGTGTTCTTTATAATTGTTTAAA
TTGATCAAAATAAGAAATGCTGAACAACTTTTATAGACTTCCAAACGTTTTTAGGTAGTTTAGGTAAGAC
ATCTTGGACAATCAAGATTTATTTTTCACATTATTGTTTATTAGACTAGATTAGCAGGGATTTGATATTA
GTAAGACTG
