>Addgene plasmid #65563 | th-P2A-Gal4 donor | addgene partial sequence | sequence record 114919 | Gal4-N-term 5'-GAGTAGTAACAAAGGTCAA-3'
TCGTCGAGATCGACCCCGGGAATTCAGATCTCTCGAGCCGCCCCCCCGACCGATGTCAGCCTGGGGGACG
AGCTCCACTTAGACGGCGAGGACGTGGCGATGGCGCATGCCGACGCGCTAGACGATTTCGATCTGGACAT
GTTGGGGGACGGGGATTCCCCGGGTCCGGGATTTACCCCCCACGACTCCGCCCCCTACGGCGCTCTGGAT
ATGACCGGTTAATTCTGCTTAATCATTCCTCTATGCTTCATGTGTGACGGTCTCATTGTTATGCTGTGCT
TCTATGTCTACTGTACATCTGCTGCTATAGACATTGTTGCTTCTAAAATACTGAATGAAAAACTTTAAAC
CTTCAGCGTTAAATAATGTATCCAAAAATGAAAGTTCACCACTCAAACTCACATTACAGTAGAATATGAT
AATAGAGATAGAGAAAGAGAGAGACAGAGAGAGACTTTTATTTCTGAATGAACTTTTTTTATTTTTTTTT
TTAAGTCATATATGATCAAAATTTAAAATGATAACATTTTCCGCTATAATTTTCATTTTGGGGTAAATTA
TAACTCGTCTAAACAGAAATTTCTGATATGACATTTAATTAATTTATGTACAGGATTTATTTATATTTCA
GATAGACGTACCCTCATTATTAAAGCTTTTTAAGTCAAAAGGTATATATGAAATATTACCAGAGGTCATA
TTCACAATACATATTAAGCCTAAAAGCAGATCCTAAGTTTACAATATATATACTCCAACATACAAATAAA
CATACAAAATCTGTCACTGAGGTGGTACTTTTTCAAAAAATACATTTTTGTAAAATAAAGATGGACATTA
GAATCTTTAGGGTACACTTTTGTACCTTAAAGGTACTAGGAGGTTCCCATGTCGACCTGCAGGCATGCAA
GCTTGGCGTAATCATGGTCATAGCTGTTTCCTGTGTGAAATTGTTATCCGCTCACAATTCCACACAACAT
ACGAGCCGGAAGCATAAAGTGTAAAGCCTGGGGTGCCTAATGAGTGAGCTAACTCACATTAATTGCGTTG
CGCTCACTGCCCGCTTTC
