>Addgene plasmid #65563 | th-P2A-Gal4 donor | addgene partial sequence | sequence record 115092 | M13pUC-Fwd 5'-CCCAGTCACGACGTTGTAAAACG-3'
TCGAGCTCGGTACCGCGATTACATGGCGTAGTACGCTATTTATATTCTCCTGGATATTGTATAAGTGTGG
TGGTGCTTGCTTCTGATTTTTATATAATCCATTAACATATTTATACACATAGCTAGGCCTGTTTATAAAC
TTTTATGTTCAAAAAAGCTTGTACACATGGATGTATTAAAAGAACTTTTATTACCTGCTGCCTTTTCTTC
CGTTTACACAGTTTTTTTTTTACTTTCTCCCCTTTATGAGTGTAACAACCCCTGGGTAGTCTAGGGGAGT
GGGGTTGCACACTTGACCGAAGATTTTGTTCAAATAAACGCTCAAAGAAAATTGTACTCAAAGTAATGAC
CACATACAAGAATTGCTGTGCAAATAAAGTGATTTATTACAGGTGGTGATAAGTGAAGCAGTGAGTGAGC
TATTTACAATATTTACAATTCACAACCAAAACAAAACATAAATTAGAAAGACTGGCTATGGGTGGCGCTA
AAGCAAAGAAACAATCAAAACCAAACAGTCTTACTAATATCAAATCCCTGCTAATCTAGTCTAATAAACA
ATAATGTGAAAAATAAATCTTGATTGTCCAAGATGTCTTACCTAAACTACCTAAAAACGTTTGGAAGTCT
ATAAAAGTTGTTCAGCATTTCTTATTTTGATCAATTTAAACAATTATAAAGAACACAAAACATAAACATT
TTGATGTTATGATAGCAATTCCAATGTAGAAGAATCACTTTCTGCCCTCCATACACAAATAAATTCAGAT
GGAGGCTCCATCTGAATTTTGTGCGTCAACAATGACGTCATGTGAAAACAACCTATTGCATGCATTTGGA
AATGTACAATAACATTGCAACAACCAACACAACAACAACCACAATTATAATAATAATATCAGCGATAATA
ACAATAATAAAAAATATAGATTTTATTCTTATTAAAAATAGTTTTAAAATCACAAAGCAAAAAGATGCGA
TAATGAGATAAAACT
