>Addgene plasmid #65563 | th-P2A-Gal4 donor | addgene partial sequence | sequence record 115096 | M13pUC-Rev 5'-AGCGGATAACAATTTCACACAGG-3'
TGACCATGATTACGCCAAGCTTGCATGCCTGCAGGTCGACATGGGAACCTCCTAGTACCTTTAAGGTACA
AAAGTGTACCCTAAAGATTCTAATGTCCATCTTTATTTTACAAAAATGTATTTTTTGAAAAAGTACCACC
TCAGTGACAGATTTTGTATGTTTATTTGTATGTTGGAGTATATATATTGTAAACTTAGGATCTGCTTTTA
GGCTTAATATGTATTGTGAATATGACCTCTGGTAATATTTCATATATACCTTTTGACTTAAAAAGCTTTA
ATAATGAGGGTACGTCTATCTGAAATATAAATAAATCCTGTACATAAATTAATTAAATGTCATATCAGAA
ATTTCTGTTTAGACGAGTTATAATTTACCCCAAAATGAAAATTATAGCGGAAAATGTTATCATTTTAAAT
TTTGATCATATATGACTTAAAAAAAAAAATAAAAAAAGTTCATTCAGAAATAAAAGTCTCTCTCTGTCTC
TCTCTTTCTCTATCTCTATTATCATATTCTACTGTAATGTGAGTTTGAGTGGTGAACTTTCATTTTTGGA
TACATTATTTAACGCTGAAGGTTTAAAGTTTTTCATTCAGTATTTTAGAAGCAACAATGTCTATAGCAGC
AGATGTACAGTAGACATAGAAGCACAGCATAACAATGAGACCGTCACACATGAAGCATAGAGGAATGATT
AAGCAGAATTAACCGGTCATATCCAGAGCGCCGTAGGGGGCGGAGTCGTGGGGGGTAAATCCCGGACCCG
GGGAATCCCCGTCCCCCAACATGTCCAGATCGAAATCGTCTAGCGCGTCGGCATGCGCCATCGCCACGTC
CTCGCCGTCTAAGTGGAGCTCGTCCCCCAGGCTGACATCGGTCGGGGGGG
